Addgene plasmid #123729: MTK3_014
Purpose: Encodes Gq-coupled hM3D as a Type 3 part to be used in the MTK system
Depositing lab: Hana El-Samad. Depositing organization: University of California, San Francisco (UCSF). Publication: A Toolkit for Rapid Modular Construction of Biological Circuits in Mammalian Cells. Fonseca JP, Bonny AR, Kumar GR, Ng AH, Town J, Wu QC, Aslankoohi E, Chen SY, Dods G, Harrigan P, Osimiri LC, Kistler AL, El-Samad H. ACS Synth Biol. 2019 Nov 15;8(11):2593-2606. doi: 10.1021/acssynbio.9b00322. Epub 2019 Nov 5. PubMed 31686495.
Backbone
  Vector backbone: MTK0_027
  Vector type: Mammalian Expression
Growth in bacteria
  Bacterial resistance: Chloramphenicol, 25 μg/mL
  Growth temperature: 37°C
  Growth strain: DH5alpha
  Copy number: Unknown
Gene/Insert
  Gene/Insert name: hM3D(Gq)
  Species: Synthetic
  Cloning method: Restriction Enzyme; 5′ cloning site BsmBI (destroyed during cloning); 3′ cloning site BsmBI (destroyed during cloning)
Terms and licenses: Academic/Nonprofit Terms; Industry Terms: Not Available to Industry
Depositor comments: Type 3 parts are generally reserved for coding sequences in the MTK. Coding sequence from https://doi.org/10.1073/pnas.0700293104 Please visit https://www.biorxiv.org/content/10.1101/506188v2 for BioRxiv preprint
How to cite: MTK3_014 was a gift from Hana El-Samad (Addgene plasmid # 123729 ; http://n2t.net/addgene:123729 ; RRID:Addgene_123729)
