[The description below was written by a language model from this plasmid's Addgene catalogue record and pLannotate feature annotations shown in this document.]
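Description:
MTK3_014 is a small (about 3.5 kb) part plasmid from the Mammalian Toolkit (MTK), a modular hierarchical cloning system for assembling genetic circuits for mammalian cells. It is built in the MTK0_027 part-entry backbone and, although catalogued as a mammalian expression vector, it is a storage plasmid for a single part. The annotated features show no mammalian promoter, polyadenylation signal or mammalian selection marker. It is propagated in E. coli through a high-copy ColE1/pUC-type origin and selected with chloramphenicol, using a cat gene driven by its own promoter. A lambda t0 terminator lies between the resistance cassette and the insert.

The payload is the coding sequence for hM3D(Gq), a Gq-coupled designer receptor (DREADD) derived from the human M3 muscarinic acetylcholine receptor. The feature table identifies this open reading frame as CHRM3, whose main signalling output is phosphoinositide turnover. The insert is recorded as synthetic, consistent with an engineered variant, though the record does not list the specific mutations. A short HA epitope segment, annotated as a fragment of a 3xHA tag, sits immediately upstream of the receptor sequence and appears to form an N-terminal tag for detection. The insert was domesticated into the backbone through BsmBI sites that were destroyed during cloning. As a Type 3 part, the position generally reserved for coding sequences in the MTK, it is meant to be combined with promoter, terminator and other parts from the toolkit to build complete transcription units. Those units can then place chemically inducible Gq signalling into engineered mammalian cells.
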