Features (pLannotate 1.2.2; 6 found; start..end, strand, type, name):
     11..599     +  rep_origin     ori: high-copy-number ColE1/pMB1/pBR322/pUC origin of replication
    714..740     +  CDS            3xHA (fragment): three tandem HA epitope tags
    741..2510    +  CDS            CHRM3: ACM3_HUMAN - Experimental evidence at protein level: Swiss-Prot protein existence level 1. The muscarinic acetylcholine receptor mediates various cellular responses, including inhibition of adenylate cyclase, breakdown of phosphoinositides and modulation of potassium channels through the action of G proteins. Primary transducing effect is Pi turnover. From Homo sapiens (Human).
   2530..2564    -  terminator     lambda t0 terminator: minimal transcription terminator from phage lambda (Scholtissek and Grosse, 1987)
   2638..3294    -  CDS            cat: CAT_ECOLX - Experimental evidence at protein level: Swiss-Prot protein existence level 1. This enzyme is an effector of chloramphenicol resistance in bacteria. From Escherichia coli. This protein is used as a marker in many commonly used cloning vectors, such as pACYC184.
   3295..3392    -  promoter       cat promoter: promoter of the E. coli cat gene encoding chloramphenicol acetyltransferase
>Addgene plasmid #123729 | MTK3_014 | addgene full sequence | sequence record 248662 | Addgene NGS Result
AAGGATCTTCTTGAGATCCTTTTTTTCTGCGCGTAATCTGCTGCTTGCAAACAAAAAAACCACCGCTACC
AGCGGTGGTTTGTTTGCCGGATCAAGAGCTACCAACTCTTTTTCCGAAGGTAACTGGCTTCAGCAGAGCG
CAGATACCAAATACTGTTCTTCTAGTGTAGCCGTAGTTAGGCCACCACTTCAAGAACTCTGTAGCACCGC
CTACATACCTCGCTCTGCTAATCCTGTTACCAGTGGCTGCTGCCAGTGGCGATAAGTCGTGTCTTACCGG
GTTGGACTCAAGACGATAGTTACCGGATAAGGCGCAGCGGTCGGGCTGAACGGGGGGTTCGTGCACACAG
CCCAGCTTGGAGCGAACGACCTACACCGAACTGAGATACCTACAGCGTGAGCTATGAGAAAGCGCCACGC
TTCCCGAAGGGAGAAAGGCGGACAGGTATCCGGTAAGCGGCAGGGTCGGAACAGGAGAGCGCACGAGGGA
GCTTCCAGGGGGAAACGCCTGGTATCTTTATAGTCCTGTCGGGTTTCGCCACCTCTGACTTGAGCGTCGA
TTTTTGTGATGCTCGTCAGGGGGGCGGAGCCTATGGAAAAACGCCAGCAACGCGGCCTTTTTACGGTTCC
TGGCCTTTTGCTGGCCTTTTGCTCACATGTTCTTTCCTGCGTTATCCCCTGATTCTGTGGATAACCGTAG
TCGGTCTCATATGTACCCATACGATGTTCCAGATTACGCTATGACCTTGCACAATAACAGTACAACCTCG
CCTTTGTTTCCAAACATCAGCTCCTCCTGGATACACAGCCCCTCCGATGCAGGGCTGCCCCCGGGAACCG
TCACTCATTTCGGCAGCTACAATGTTTCTCGAGCAGCTGGCAATTTCTCCTCTCCAGACGGTACCACCGA
TGACCCTCTGGGAGGTCATACCGTCTGGCAAGTGGTCTTCATCGCTTTCTTAACGGGCATCCTGGCCTTG
GTGACCATCATCGGCAACATCCTGGTAATTGTGTCATTTAAGGTCAACAAGCAGCTGAAGACGGTCAACA
ACTACTTCCTCTTAAGCCTGGCCTGTGCCGATCTGATTATCGGGGTCATTTCAATGAATCTGTTTACGAC
CTACATCATCATGAATCGATGGGCCTTAGGGAACTTGGCCTGTGACCTCTGGCTTGCCATTGACTGCGTA
GCCAGCAATGCCTCTGTTATGAATCTTCTGGTCATCAGCTTTGACAGATACTTTTCCATCACGAGGCCGC
TCACGTACCGAGCCAAACGAACAACAAAGAGAGCCGGTGTGATGATCGGTCTGGCTTGGGTCATCTCCTT
TGTCCTTTGGGCTCCTGCCATCTTGTTCTGGCAATACTTTGTTGGAAAGAGAACTGTGCCTCCGGGAGAG
TGCTTCATTCAGTTCCTCAGTGAGCCCACCATTACTTTTGGCACAGCCATCGCTGGTTTTTATATGCCTG
TCACCATTATGACTATTTTATACTGGAGGATCTATAAGGAAACTGAAAAGCGTACCAAAGAGCTTGCTGG
CCTGCAAGCCTCTGGGACAGAGGCAGAGACAGAAAACTTTGTCCACCCCACGGGCAGTTCTCGAAGCTGC
AGCAGTTACGAACTTCAACAGCAAAGCATGAAACGCTCCAACAGGAGGAAGTATGGCCGCTGCCACTTCT
GGTTCACAACCAAGAGCTGGAAACCCAGCTCCGAGCAGATGGACCAAGACCACAGCAGCAGTGACAGTTG
GAACAACAATGATGCTGCTGCCTCCCTGGAGAACTCCGCCTCCTCCGACGAGGAGGACATTGGCTCCGAA
ACGAGAGCCATCTACTCCATCGTGCTCAAGCTTCCGGGTCACAGCACCATCCTCAACTCCACCAAGTTAC
CCTCATCGGACAACCTGCAGGTGCCTGAGGAGGAGCTGGGGATGGTGGACTTGGAGAGGAAAGCCGACAA
GCTGCAGGCCCAGAAGAGCGTGGACGATGGAGGCAGTTTTCCAAAAAGCTTCTCCAAGCTTCCCATCCAG
CTAGAGTCAGCCGTGGACACAGCTAAGACTTCTGACGTCAACTCCTCAGTGGGTAAGAGCACGGCCACTC
TACCTCTGTCCTTCAAGGAAGCCACTCTGGCCAAGAGGTTTGCTCTGAAGACCAGAAGTCAGATCACTAA
GCGGAAAAGGATGTCCCTGGTCAAGGAGAAGAAAGCGGCCCAGACCCTCAGTGCGATCTTGCTTGCCTTC
ATCATCACTTGGACCCCATACAACATCATGGTTCTGGTGAACACCTTTTGTGACAGCTGCATACCCAAAA
CCTTTTGGAATCTGGGCTACTGGCTGTGCTACATCAACAGCACCGTGAACCCCGTGTGCTATGCTCTGTG
CAACAAAACATTCAGAACCACTTTCAAGATGCTGCTGCTGTGCCAGTGTGACAAAAAAAAGAGGCGCAAG
CAGCAGTACCAGCAGAGACAGTCGGTCATTTTTCACAAGCGCGCACCCGAGCAGGCCTTGGGATCCTGAG
ACCAGACCAATAAAAAACGCCCGGCGGCAACCGAGCGTTCTGAACAAATCCAGATGGAGTTCTGAGGTCA
TTACTGGATCTATCAACAGGAGTCCAAGCGAGCTCGATATCAAATTACGCCCCGCCCTGCCACTCATCGC
AGTACTGTTGTAATTCATTAAGCATTCTGCCGACATGGAAGCCATCACAAACGGCATGATGAACCTGAAT
CGCCAGCGGCATCAGCACCTTGTCGCCTTGCGTATAATATTTGCCCATGGTGAAAACGGGGGCGAAGAAG
TTGTCCATATTGGCCACGTTTAAATCAAAACTGGTGAAACTCACCCAGGGATTGGCTGAAACGAAAAACA
TATTCTCAATAAACCCTTTAGGGAAATAGGCCAGGTTTTCACCGTAACACGCCACATCTTGCGAATATAT
GTGTAGAAACTGCCGGAAATCGTCGTGGTATTCACTCCAGAGCGATGAAAACGTTTCAGTTTGCTCATGG
AAAACGGTGTAACAAGGGTGAACACTATCCCATATCACCAGCTCACCGTCTTTCATTGCCATACGAAATT
CCGGATGAGCATTCATCAGGCGGGCAAGAATGTGAATAAAGGCCGGATAAAACTTGTGCTTATTTTTCTT
TACGGTCTTTAAAAAGGCCGTAATATCCAGCTGAACGGTCTGGTTATAGGTACATTGAGCAACTGACTGA
AATGCCTCAAAATGTTCTTTACGATGCCATTGGGATATATCAACGGTGGTATATCCAGTGATTTTTTTCT
CCATTTTAGCTTCCTTAGCTCCTGAAAATCTCGATAACTCAAAAAATACGCCCGGTAGTGATCTTATTTC
ATTATGGTGAAAGTTGGAACCTCTTACGTGCCCGATCAATCATGACCAAAATCCCTTAACGTGAGTTTTC
GTTCCACTGAGCGTCAGACCCCGTAGAAAAGATCA
